Addgene plasmid #140284: pCAG-Cre-iBSD
Purpose: Expression of Cre-IRES-BSD
Depositing lab: Yusuke Miyanari. Depositing organization: National Institute for Basic Biology. Publication: Genomic Profiling by ALaP-Seq Reveals Transcriptional Regulation by PML Bodies through DNMT3A Exclusion. Kurihara M, Kato K, Sanbo C, Shigenobu S, Ohkawa Y, Fuchigami T, Miyanari Y. Mol Cell. 2020 May 7;78(3):493-505.e8. doi: 10.1016/j.molcel.2020.04.004. Epub 2020 Apr 29. PubMed 32353257.
Backbone
  Vector backbone: pCAG
  Vector type: Mammalian Expression
  Selectable markers: Blasticidin
Growth in bacteria
  Bacterial resistance: Ampicillin, 100 μg/mL
  Growth temperature: 37°C
  Growth strain: DH5alpha
  Copy number: Unknown
Gene/Insert
  Gene/Insert name: Cre (alt name: Cre)
  Insert size (bp): 2520
Terms and licenses: Academic/Nonprofit Terms; Industry Terms: Not Available to Industry
How to cite: pCAG-Cre-iBSD was a gift from Yusuke Miyanari (Addgene plasmid # 140284 ; http://n2t.net/addgene:140284 ; RRID:Addgene_140284)
