[The description below was written by a language model from this plasmid's Addgene catalogue record and pLannotate feature annotations shown in this document.]
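Description:
pCAG-Cre-iBSD is a mammalian expression plasmid of about 6.9 kb, built on a pCAG backbone, that expresses Cre recombinase together with a blasticidin resistance gene from a single bicistronic transcript. It is maintained in E. coli through a high-copy ColE1/pUC-type origin of replication and an ampicillin resistance gene (β-lactamase) driven by its own bla promoter. The backbone also carries remnants typical of this vector family: a lac promoter/operator region with a CAP binding site, short lacI fragments, an SV40 origin of replication with a fragment of the SV40 early promoter, and an SV40 polyadenylation signal.

The expression cassette is driven by the composite CAG promoter, annotated here as the CMV immediate-early enhancer (spanning the sequence origin), the chicken β-actin promoter and a chimeric chicken β-actin/rabbit β-globin intron, an arrangement that gives strong, broadly active transcription in mammalian cells. The small HBB-like fragment annotated at the end of the intron most likely reflects the rabbit β-globin-derived sequence rather than a separate payload. Downstream lie the Cre coding sequence, a short multiple cloning site remnant, an EMCV internal ribosome entry site (IRES2) and the Aspergillus terreus blasticidin S deaminase (BSD) gene, followed by the rabbit β-globin poly(A) signal. Because BSD is translated from the same mRNA as Cre through the IRES, blasticidin selection enriches for cells that are expressing the recombinase. No epitope tags or reporters are annotated. The stated purpose is simply expression of Cre-IRES-BSD, which suits delivering Cre to transfected mammalian cells to recombine loxP-flanked sequences, with drug selection for the transfected population. The record does not specify particular target cells or loxP constructs.
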