Features (pLannotate 1.2.2; 20 found; start..end, strand, type, name):
     13..285     +  promoter       chicken β-actin promoter: No description available
    286..1302    +  intron         chimeric intron: chimera between introns from chicken β-actin and rabbit β-globin
   1300..1356    +  CDS            HBB (fragment): HBB_LEPEU - Experimental evidence at protein level: Swiss-Prot protein existence level 1. Involved in oxygen transport from the lung to the various peripheral tissues. From Lepus europaeus (European hare).
   1373..2397    +  CDS            Cre (fragment): site-specific recombinase Cre is a site-specific recombinase from bacteriophage P1. Recombination occurs at loxP sequences.
   2444..2477    +  misc_feature   MCS (fragment): multiple cloning site
   2479..3065    +  misc_feature   IRES2: internal ribosome entry site (IRES) of the encephalomyocarditis virus (EMCV)
   3066..3460    +  CDS            BSD (fragment): blasticidin S deaminase; Aspergillus terreus BSD; confers resistance to blasticidin
   3568..3623    +  polyA_signal   β-globin poly(A) signal: rabbit β-globin polyadenylation signal (Gil and Proudfoot, 1987)
   4008..4024    -  protein_bind   lac operator: The lac repressor binds to the lac operator to inhibit transcription in E. coli. This inhibition can be relieved by adding lactose or isopropyl-β-D-thiogalactopyranoside (IPTG). lac repressor encoded by lacI
   4032..4062    -  promoter       lac promoter: promoter for the E. coli lac operon
   4077..4098    -  protein_bind   CAP binding site: CAP binding activates transcription in the presence of cAMP. E. coli catabolite activator protein
   4111..4150    -  CDS            lacI (fragment): lac repressor; lacI; The lac repressor binds to the lac operator to inhibit transcription in E. coli. This inhibition can be relieved by adding lactose or isopropyl-β-D-thiogalactopyranoside (IPTG).
   4157..4179    +  promoter       SV40 promoter (fragment): SV40 enhancer and early promoter
   4203..4338    +  rep_origin     SV40 ori: SV40 origin of replication
   4358..4492    +  polyA_signal   SV40 poly(A) signal: SV40 polyadenylation signal
   4494..4548    -  CDS            lacI (fragment): lac repressor; lacI; The lac repressor binds to the lac operator to inhibit transcription in E. coli. This inhibition can be relieved by adding lactose or isopropyl-β-D-thiogalactopyranoside (IPTG).
   4731..5319    -  rep_origin     ori: high-copy-number ColE1/pMB1/pBR322/pUC origin of replication
   5490..6350    -  CDS            AmpR: β-lactamase; bla; confers resistance to ampicillin, carbenicillin, and related antibiotics
   6351..6455    -  promoter       AmpR promoter: bla
   6486..11      +  enhancer       CMV enhancer (across the origin): human cytomegalovirus immediate early enhancer
>Addgene plasmid #140284 | pCAG-Cre-iBSD | addgene full sequence | sequence record 296023 | Addgene NGS Result
CTATTACCATGGTCGAGGTGAGCCCCACGTTCTGCTTCACTCTCCCCATCTCCCCCCCCTCCCCACCCCC
AATTTTGTATTTATTTATTTTTTAATTATTTTGTGCAGCGATGGGGGCGGGGGGGGGGGGNNNCGCCAGG
CGGGGCGGGGCGGGGCGAGGGGCGGGGCGGGGCGAGGCGGAGAGGTGCGGCGGCAGCCAATCAGAGCGGC
GCGCTCCGAAAGTTTCCTTTTATGGCGAGGCGGCGGCGGCGGCGGCCCTATAAAAAGCGAAGCGCGCGGC
GGGCGGGAGTCGCTGCGCGCTGCCTTCGCCCCGTGCCCCGCTCCGCCGCCGCCTCGCGCCGCCCGCCCCG
GCTCTGACTGACCGCGTTACTCCCACAGGTGAGCGGGCGGGACGGCCCTTCTCCTCCGGGCTGTAATTAG
CGCTTGGTTTAATGACGGCTTGTTTCTTTTCTGTGGCTGCGTGAAAGCCTTGAGGGGCTCCGGGAGGGCC
CTTTGTGCGGGGGGAGCGGCTCGGGGGGTGCGTGCGTGTGTGTGTGCGTGGGGAGCGCCGCGTGCGGCTC
CGCGCTGCCCGGCGGCTGTGAGCGCTGCGGGCGCGGCGCGGGGCTTTGTGCGCTCCGCAGTGTGCGCGAG
GGGAGCGCGGCCGGGGGCGGTGCCCCGCGGTGCGGGGGGGGCTGCGAGGGGAACAAAGGCTGCGTGCGGG
GTGTGTGCGTGGGGGGGTGAGCAGGGGGTGTGGGCGCGTCGGTCGGGCTGCAACCCCCCCTGCACCCCCC
TCCCCGAGTTGCTGAGCACGGCCCGGCTTCGGGTGCGGGGCTCCGTACGGGGCGTGGCGCGGGGCTCGCC
GTGCCGGGCGGGGGGTGGCGGCAGGTGGGGGTGCCGGGCGGGGCGGGGCCGCCTCGGGCCGGGGAGGGCT
CGGGGGAGGGGCGCGGCGGCCCCCGGAGCGCCGGCGGCTGTCGAGGCGCGGCGAGCCGCAGCCATTGCCT
TTTATGGTAATCGTGCGAGAGGGCGCAGGGACTTCCTTTGTCCCAAATCTGTGCGGAGCCGAAATCTGGG
AGGCGCCGCCGCACCCCCTCTAGCGGGCGCGGGGCGAAGCGGTGCGGCGCCGGCAGGAAGGAAATGGGCG
GGGAGGGCCTTCGTGCGTCGCCGCGCCGCCGTCCCCTTCTCCCTCTCCAGCCTCGGGGCTGTCCGCGGGG
GGACGGCTGCCTTCGGGGGGGACGGGGCAGGGCGGGGTTCGGCTTCTGGCGTGTGACCGGCGGCTCTAGA
GCCTCTGCTAACCATGTTCATGCCTTCTTCTTTTTCCTACAGCTCCTGGGCAACGTGCTGGTTATTGTGC
TGTCTCATCATTTTGGCAAAGAATTCTGAGCCGCCACCATGGCCAATTTACTGACCGTACACCAAAATTT
GCCTGCATTACCGGTCGATGCAACGAGTGATGAGGTTCGCAAGAACCTGATGGACATGTTCAGGGATCGC
CAGGCGTTTTCTGAGCATACCTGGAAAATGCTTCTGTCCGTTTGCCGGTCGTGGGCGGCATGGTGCAAGT
TGAATAACCGGAAATGGTTTCCCGCAGAACCTGAAGATGTTCGCGATTATCTTCTATATCTTCAGGCGCG
CGGTCTGGCAGTAAAAACTATCCAGCAACATTTGGGCCAGCTAAACATGCTTCATCGTCGGTCCGGGCTG
CCACGACCAAGTGACAGCAATGCTGTTTCACTGGTTATGCGGCGGATCCGAAAAGAAAACGTTGATGCCG
GTGAACGTGCAAAACAGGCTCTAGCGTTCGAACGCACTGATTTCGACCAGGTTCGTTCACTCATGGAAAA
TAGCGATCGCTGCCAGGATATACGTAATCTGGCATTTCTGGGGATTGCTTATAACACCCTGTTACGTATA
GCCGAAATTGCCAGGATCAGGGTTAAAGATATCTCACGTACTGACGGTGGGAGAATGTTAATCCATATTG
GCAGAACGAAAACGCTGGTTAGCACCGCAGGTGTAGAGAAGGCACTTAGCCTGGGGGTAACTAAACTGGT
CGAGCGATGGATTTCCGTCTCTGGTGTAGCTGATGATCCGAATAACTACCTGTTTTGCCGGGTCAGAAAA
AATGGTGTTGCCGCGCCATCTGCCACCAGCCAGCTATCAACTCGCGCCCTGGAAGGGATTTTTGAAGCAA
CTCATCGATTGATTTACGGCGCTAAGGATGACTCTGGTCAGAGATACCTGGCCTGGTCTGGACACAGTGC
CCGTGTCGGAGCCGCGCGAGATATGGCCCGCGCTGGAGTTTCAATACCGGAGATCATGCAAGCTGGTGGC
TGGACCAATGTAAATATTGTCATGAACTATATCCGTAACCTGGATAGTGAAACAGGGGCAATGGTGCGCC
TGCTGGAAGATGGCGATGGACCGGTGGAACAAAAACTTATTTCTGAAGAAGATCTGTGATAGCTTCTGCA
GTCGACGGTACCGCGGGCCCGGGATCCGCCCCTCTCCCTCCCCCCCCCCTAACGTTACTGGCCGAAGCCG
CTTGGAATAAGGCCGGTGTGCGTTTGTCTATATGTTATTTTCCACCATATTGCCGTCTTTTGGCAATGTG
AGGGCCCGGAAACCTGGCCCTGTCTTCTTGACGAGCATTCCTAGGGGTCTTTCCCCTCTCGCCAAAGGAA
TGCAAGGTCTGTTGAATGTCGTGAAGGAAGCAGTTCCTCTGGAAGCTTCTTGAAGACAAACAACGTCTGT
AGCGACCCTTTGCAGGCAGCGGAACCCCCCACCTGGCGACAGGTGCCTCTGCGGCCAAAAGCCACGTGTA
TAAGATACACCTGCAAAGGCGGCACAACCCCAGTGCCACGTTGTGAGTTGGATAGTTGTGGAAAGAGTCA
AATGGCTCTCCTCAAGCGTATTCAACAAGGGGCTGAAGGATGCCCAGAAGGTACCCCATTGTATGGGATC
TGATCTGGGGCCTCGGTACACATGCTTTACATGTGTTTAGTCGAGGTTAAAAAAACGTCTAGGCCCCCCG
AACCACGGGGACGTGGTTTTCCTTTGAAAAACACGATGATAATATGGCCACAACCATGGCCAAGCCTTTG
TCTCAAGAAGAATCCACCCTCATTGAAAGAGCAACGGCTACAATCAACAGCATCCCCATCTCTGAAGACT
ACAGCGTCGCCAGCGCAGCTCTCTCTAGCGACGGCCGCATCTTCACTGGTGTCAATGTATATCATTTTAC
TGGGGGACCTTGTGCAGAACTCGTGGTGCTGGGCACTGCTGCTGCTGCGGCAGCTGGCAACCTGACTTGT
ATCGTCGCGATCGGAAATGAGAACAGGGGCATCTTGAGCCCCTGCGGACGGTGCCGACAGGTGCTTCTCG
ATCTGCATCCTGGGATCAAAGCCATAGTGAAGGACAGTGATGGACAGCCGACGGCAGTTGGGATTCGTGA
ATTGCTGCCCTCTGGTTATGTGTGGGAGGGTTAATGTACAAGTAATGCCCTGGCTCACAAATACCACTGA
GATCTTTTTCCCTCTGCCAAAAATTATGGGGACATCATGAAGCCCCTTGAGCATCTGACTTCTGGCTAAT
AAAGGAAATTTATTTTCATTGCAATAGTGTGTTGGAATTTTTTGTGTCTCTCACTCGGAAGGACATATGG
GAGGGCAAATCATTTAAAACATCAGAATGAGTATTTGGTTTAGAGTTTGGCAACATATGCCCATATGCTG
GCTGCCATGAACAAAGGTTGGCTATAAAGAGGTCATCAGTATATGAAACAGCCCCCTGCTGTCCATTCCT
TATTCCATAGAAAAGCCTTGACTTGAGGTTAGATTTTTTTTATATTTTGTTTTGTGTTATTTTTTTCTTT
AACATCCCTAAAATTTTCCTTACATGTTTTACTAGCCAGATTTTTCCTCCTCTCCTGACTACTCCCAGTC
ATAGCTGTCCCTCTTCTCTTATGGAGATCCCTCGACCTGCAGCCCAAGCTTGGCGTAATCATGGTCATAG
CTGTTTCCTGTGTGAAATTGTTATCCGCTCACAATTCCACACAACATACGAGCCGGAAGCATAAAGTGTA
AAGCCTGGGGTGCCTAATGAGTGAGCTAACTCACATTAATTGCGTTGCGCTCACTGCCCGCTTTCCAGTC
GGGAAACCTGTCGTGCCAGCGGATCCGCATCTCAATTAGTCAGCAACCATAGTCCCGCCCCTAACTCCGC
CCATCCCGCCCCTAACTCCGCCCAGTTCCGCCCATTCTCCGCCCCATGGCTGACTAATTTTTTTTATTTA
TGCAGAGGCCGAGGCCGCCTCGGCCTCTGAGCTATTCCAGAAGTAGTGAGGAGGCTTTTTTGGAGGCCTA
GGCTTTTGCAAAAAGCTAACTTGTTTATTGCAGCTTATAATGGTTACAAATAAAGCAATAGCATCACAAA
TTTCACAAATAAAGCATTTTTTTCACTGCATTCTAGTTGTGGTTTGTCCAAACTCATCAATGTATCTTAT
CATGTCTGGATCCGCTGCATTAATGAATCGGCCAACGCGCGGGGAGAGGCGGTTTGCGTATTGGGCGCTC
TTCCGCTTCCTCGCTCACTGACTCGCTGCGCTCGGTCGTTCGGCTGCGGCGAGCGGTATCAGCTCACTCA
AAGGCGGTAATACGGTTATCCACAGAATCAGGGGATAACGCAGGAAAGAACATGTGAGCAAAAGGCCAGC
AAAAGGCCAGGAACCGTAAAAAGGCCGCGTTGCTGGCGTTTTTCCATAGGCTCCGCCCCCCTGACGAGCA
TCACAAAAATCGACGCTCAAGTCAGAGGTGGCGAAACCCGACAGGACTATAAAGATACCAGGCGTTTCCC
CCTGGAAGCTCCCTCGTGCGCTCTCCTGTTCCGACCCTGCCGCTTACCGGATACCTGTCCGCCTTTCTCC
CTTCGGGAAGCGTGGCGCTTTCTCATAGCTCACGCTGTAGGTATCTCAGTTCGGTGTAGGTCGTTCGCTC
CAAGCTGGGCTGTGTGCACGAACCCCCCGTTCAGCCCGACCGCTGCGCCTTATCCGGTAACTATCGTCTT
GAGTCCAACCCGGTAAGACACGACTTATCGCCACTGGCAGCAGCCACTGGTAACAGGATTAGCAGAGCGA
GGTATGTAGGCGGTGCTACAGAGTTCTTGAAGTGGTGGCCTAACTACGGCTACACTAGAAGAACAGTATT
TGGTATCTGCGCTCTGCTGAAGCCAGTTACCTTCGGAAAAAGAGTTGGTAGCTCTTGATCCGGCAAACAA
ACCACCGCTGGTAGCGGTGGTTTTTTTGTTTGCAAGCAGCAGATTACGCGCAGAAAAAAAGGATCTCAAG
AAGATCCTTTGATCTTTTCTACGGGGTCTGACGCTCAGTGGAACGAAAACTCACGTTAAGGGATTTTGGT
CATGAGATTATCAAAAAGGATCTTCACCTAGATCCTTTTAAATTAAAAATGAAGTTTTAAATCAATCTAA
AGTATATATGAGTAAACTTGGTCTGACAGTTACCAATGCTTAATCAGTGAGGCACCTATCTCAGCGATCT
GTCTATTTCGTTCATCCATAGTTGCCTGACTCCCCGTCGTGTAGATAACTACGATACGGGAGGGCTTACC
ATCTGGCCCCAGTGCTGCAATGATACCGCGAGACCCACGCTCACCGGCTCCAGATTTATCAGCAATAAAC
CAGCCAGCCGGAAGGGCCGAGCGCAGAAGTGGTCCTGCAACTTTATCCGCCTCCATCCAGTCTATTAATT
GTTGCCGGGAAGCTAGAGTAAGTAGTTCGCCAGTTAATAGTTTGCGCAACGTTGTTGCCATTGCTACAGG
CATCGTGGTGTCACGCTCGTCGTTTGGTATGGCTTCATTCAGCTCCGGTTCCCAACGATCAAGGCGAGTT
ACATGATCCCCCATGTTGTGCAAAAAAGCGGTTAGCTCCTTCGGTCCTCCGATCGTTGTCAGAAGTAAGT
TGGCCGCAGTGTTATCACTCATGGTTATGGCAGCACTGCATAATTCTCTTACTGTCATGCCATCCGTAAG
ATGCTTTTCTGTGACTGGTGAGTACTCAACCAAGTCATTCTGAGAATAGTGTATGCGGCGACCGAGTTGC
TCTTGCCCGGCGTCAATACGGGATAATACCGCGCCACATAGCAGAACTTTAAAAGTGCTCATCATTGGAA
AACGTTCTTCGGGGCGAAAACTCTCAAGGATCTTACCGCTGTTGAGATCCAGTTCGATGTAACCCACTCG
TGCACCCAACTGATCTTCAGCATCTTTTACTTTCACCAGCGTTTCTGGGTGAGCAAAAACAGGAAGGCAA
AATGCCGCAAAAAAGGGAATAAGGGCGACACGGAAATGTTGAATACTCATACTCTTCCTTTTTCAATATT
ATTGAAGCATTTATCAGGGTTATTGTCTCATGAGCGGATACATATTTGAATGTATTTAGAAAAATAAACA
AATAGGGGTTCCGCGCACATTTCCCCGAAAAGTGCCACCTGGGTCGACATTGATTATTGACTAGTTATTA
ATAGTAATCAATTACGGGGTCATTAGTTCATAGCCCATATATGGAGTTCCGCGTTACATAACTTACGGTA
AATGGCCCGCCTGGCTGACCGCCCAACGACCCCCGCCCATTGACGTCAATAATGACGTATGTTCCCATAG
TAACGCCAATAGGGACTTTCCATTGACGTCAATGGGTGGAGTATTTACGGTAAACTGCCCACTTGGCAGT
ACATCAAGTGTATCATATGCCAAGTACGCCCCCTATTGACGTCAATGACGGTAAATGGCCCGCCTGGCAT
TATGCCCAGTACATGACCTTATGGGACTTTCCTACTTGGCAGTACATCTACGTATTAGTCATCG
